Addgene plasmid #104506: pILGFP4K
Purpose: Used to evaluate the expression output of Saccharomyces paradoxus GAL1 promoter with yEGFP used as the reporter gene
Depositing lab: Claudia Vickers. Depositing organization: University of Queensland. Publication: An Expanded Heterologous GAL Promoter Collection for Diauxie-Inducible Expression in Saccharomyces cerevisiae. Peng B, Wood RJ, Nielsen LK, Vickers CE. ACS Synth Biol. 2018 Feb 16;7(2):748-751. doi: 10.1021/acssynbio.7b00355. Epub 2018 Jan 23. PubMed 29301066.
Backbone
  Vector backbone: pUC19
  Vector type: Yeast Expression
Growth in bacteria
  Bacterial resistance: Ampicillin, 100 μg/mL
  Growth temperature: 37°C
  Growth strain: DH5alpha
  Copy number: High Copy
Gene/Insert
  Gene/Insert name: SpGAL1 promoter-yEGFP
  Species: Saccharomyces paradoxus
  Cloning method: Restriction Enzyme; 5′ cloning site unknown (unknown if destroyed); 3′ cloning site unknown (unknown if destroyed)
Terms and licenses: Academic/Nonprofit Terms; Industry Terms: Not Available to Industry
How to cite: pILGFP4K was a gift from Claudia Vickers (Addgene plasmid # 104506 ; http://n2t.net/addgene:104506 ; RRID:Addgene_104506)
