[The description below was written by a language model from this plasmid's Addgene catalogue record and pLannotate feature annotations shown in this document.]
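Description:
pILGFP4K is a 5,418 bp yeast expression reporter plasmid built on a pUC19 backbone, made to measure the output of the Saccharomyces paradoxus GAL1 promoter in yeast. In E. coli it is maintained at high copy through the ColE1/pUC origin and selected with ampicillin via the bla gene and its native promoter. Remnants of the pUC lac region (lac promoter, operator, CAP site, lacZα fragment) are also annotated. No yeast replication origin (2μ or CEN/ARS) appears in either feature table, which suggests an integrating rather than an episomal design, although the record does not say this explicitly.

The payload is the SpGAL1 promoter fused to yEGFP. The annotation software labels the reporter coding sequence as GFPmut3, the variant from which yeast-enhanced GFP is derived. The promoter itself is not annotated, but it presumably lies in the unannotated stretch between the loxP site and the GFP start across the circular junction. A full S. cerevisiae URA3 gene with a fragment of its promoter provides uracil prototrophy selection in ura3 hosts and is counterselectable with 5-FOA. A second short URA3 fragment sits just downstream of GFP, so URA3-derived sequence flanks the reporter cassette, consistent with homology-directed targeting to that locus; this is an inference. A single loxP site follows the URA3 marker, and its role is not stated. No terminator is annotated.

The depositor and sequencing-derived records have the same length and features, offset by only four bases. The plasmid belongs to a collection of heterologous GAL promoters characterised for diauxie-inducible expression in S. cerevisiae, with fluorescence serving as the readout of promoter strength.
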