Features (pLannotate 1.2.2; 15 found; start..end, strand, type, name):
      6..716     +  CDS            GFPmut3: GFPmut3 is a basic (constitutively fluorescent) green fluorescent protein published in 1996, derived from Aequorea victoria. It is reported to be a very rapidly-maturing weak dimer.
    732..831     +  CDS            URA3 (fragment): orotidine-5'-phosphate decarboxylase, required for uracil biosynthesis; S. cerevisiae URA3; yeast auxotrophic marker, counterselectable with 5-fluoroorotic acid (5-FOA)
    985..1001    -  protein_bind   lac operator: The lac repressor binds to the lac operator to inhibit transcription in E. coli. This inhibition can be relieved by adding lactose or isopropyl-β-D-thiogalactopyranoside (IPTG). lac repressor encoded by lacI
   1009..1039    -  promoter       lac promoter: promoter for the E. coli lac operon
   1054..1075    -  protein_bind   CAP binding site: CAP binding activates transcription in the presence of cAMP. E. coli catabolite activator protein
   1088..1180    -  CDS            lacI (fragment): lac repressor; lacI; The lac repressor binds to the lac operator to inhibit transcription in E. coli. This inhibition can be relieved by adding lactose or isopropyl-β-D-thiogalactopyranoside (IPTG).
   1363..1951    -  rep_origin     ori: high-copy-number ColE1/pMB1/pBR322/pUC origin of replication
   2122..2982    -  CDS            AmpR: β-lactamase; bla; confers resistance to ampicillin, carbenicillin, and related antibiotics
   2983..3087    -  promoter       AmpR promoter: bla
   3182..3217    +  CDS            rop (fragment): Rop protein, which maintains plasmids at low copy number; rop
   3319..3418    +  misc_feature   bom (fragment): basis of mobility region from pBR322
   3424..3581    -  CDS            lacZα (fragment): LacZα fragment of β-galactosidase; lacZ fragment
   3588..3751    +  promoter       URA3 promoter (fragment): S. cerevisiae URA3
   3754..4539    +  CDS            URA3: PYRF_YEAST - Experimental evidence at protein level: Swiss-Prot protein existence level 1. From Saccharomyces cerevisiae (strain ATCC 204508 / S288c) (Baker's yeast).
   4691..4724    +  protein_bind   loxP: Cre-mediated recombination occurs in the 8-bp core sequence (GCATACAT). Cre recombinase
>Addgene plasmid #104506 | pILGFP4K | depositor full sequence | sequence record 198119 | Full Sequence
GATCCTCTAAAGGTGAAGAATTATTCACTGGTGTTGTCCCAATTTTGGTTGAATTAGATGGTGATGTTAA
TGGTCACAAATTTTCTGTCTCCGGTGAAGGTGAAGGTGATGCTACTTACGGTAAATTGACCTTAAAATTT
ATTTGTACTACTGGTAAATTGCCAGTTCCATGGCCAACCTTAGTCACTACTTTCGGTTATGGTGTTCAAT
GTTTTGCGAGATACCCAGATCATATGAAACAACATGACTTTTTCAAGTCTGCCATGCCAGAAGGTTATGT
TCAAGAAAGAACTATTTTTTTCAAAGATGACGGTAACTACAAGACCAGAGCTGAAGTCAAGTTTGAAGGT
GATACCTTAGTTAATAGAATCGAATTAAAAGGTATTGATTTTAAAGAAGATGGTAACATTTTAGGTCACA
AATTGGAATACAACTATAACTCTCACAATGTTTACATCATGGCTGACAAACAAAAGAATGGTATCAAAGT
TAACTTCAAAATTAGACACAACATTGAAGATGGTTCTGTTCAATTAGCTGACCATTATCAACAAAATACT
CCAATTGGTGATGGTCCAGTCTTGTTACCAGACAACCATTACTTATCCACTCAATCTGCCTTATCCAAAG
ATCCAAACGAAAAGAGAGACCACATGGTCTTGTTAGAATTTGTTACTGCTGCTGGTATTACCCATGGTAT
GGATGAATTGTACAAAAGATCTTAAACTAGTAGGACTATTTGCAAAGGGAAGGGATGCTAAGGTAGAGGG
TGAACGTTACAGAAAAGCAGGCTGGGAAGCATATTTGAGAAGATGCGGCCAGCAAAACTAAAAAACTGTA
TTATAAGTAAATGCATGTATACTAAACTCACAAATTAGAGCTTCAATTTAATTATATCAGTTATTACCCG
GGAATCTCGGTCGTAATGATTTAAATGCATGCAAGCTTGGCGTAATCATGGTCATAGCTGTTTCCTGTGT
GAAATTGTTATCCGCTCACAATTCCACACAACATACGAGCCGGAAGCATAAAGTGTAAAGCCTGGGGTGC
CTAATGAGTGAGCTAACTCACATTAATTGCGTTGCGCTCACTGCCCGCTTTCCAGTCGGGAAACCTGTCG
TGCCAGCTGCATTAATGAATCGGCCAACGCGCGGGGAGAGGCGGTTTGCGTATTGGGCGCTCTTCCGCTT
CCTCGCTCACTGACTCGCTGCGCTCGGTCGTTCGGCTGCGGCGAGCGGTATCAGCTCACTCAAAGGCGGT
AATACGGTTATCCACAGAATCAGGGGATAACGCAGGAAAGAACATGTGAGCAAAAGGCCAGCAAAAGGCC
AGGAACCGTAAAAAGGCCGCGTTGCTGGCGTTTTTCCATAGGCTCCGCCCCCCTGACGAGCATCACAAAA
ATCGACGCTCAAGTCAGAGGTGGCGAAACCCGACAGGACTATAAAGATACCAGGCGTTTCCCCCTGGAAG
CTCCCTCGTGCGCTCTCCTGTTCCGACCCTGCCGCTTACCGGATACCTGTCCGCCTTTCTCCCTTCGGGA
AGCGTGGCGCTTTCTCATAGCTCACGCTGTAGGTATCTCAGTTCGGTGTAGGTCGTTCGCTCCAAGCTGG
GCTGTGTGCACGAACCCCCCGTTCAGCCCGACCGCTGCGCCTTATCCGGTAACTATCGTCTTGAGTCCAA
CCCGGTAAGACACGACTTATCGCCACTGGCAGCAGCCACTGGTAACAGGATTAGCAGAGCGAGGTATGTA
GGCGGTGCTACAGAGTTCTTGAAGTGGTGGCCTAACTACGGCTACACTAGAAGGACAGTATTTGGTATCT
GCGCTCTGCTGAAGCCAGTTACCTTCGGAAAAAGAGTTGGTAGCTCTTGATCCGGCAAACAAACCACCGC
TGGTAGCGGTGGTTTTTTTGTTTGCAAGCAGCAGATTACGCGCAGAAAAAAAGGATCTCAAGAAGATCCT
TTGATCTTTTCTACGGGGTCTGACGCTCAGTGGAACGAAAACTCACGTTAAGGGATTTTGGTCATGAGAT
TATCAAAAAGGATCTTCACCTAGATCCTTTTAAATTAAAAATGAAGTTTTAAATCAATCTAAAGTATATA
TGAGTAAACTTGGTCTGACAGTTACCAATGCTTAATCAGTGAGGCACCTATCTCAGCGATCTGTCTATTT
CGTTCATCCATAGTTGCCTGACTCCCCGTCGTGTAGATAACTACGATACGGGAGGGCTTACCATCTGGCC
CCAGTGCTGCAATGATACCGCGAGACCCACGCTCACCGGCTCCAGATTTATCAGCAATAAACCAGCCAGC
CGGAAGGGCCGAGCGCAGAAGTGGTCCTGCAACTTTATCCGCCTCCATCCAGTCTATTAATTGTTGCCGG
GAAGCTAGAGTAAGTAGTTCGCCAGTTAATAGTTTGCGCAACGTTGTTGCCATTGCTACAGGCATCGTGG
TGTCACGCTCGTCGTTTGGTATGGCTTCATTCAGCTCCGGTTCCCAACGATCAAGGCGAGTTACATGATC
CCCCATGTTGTGCAAAAAAGCGGTTAGCTCCTTCGGTCCTCCGATCGTTGTCAGAAGTAAGTTGGCCGCA
GTGTTATCACTCATGGTTATGGCAGCACTGCATAATTCTCTTACTGTCATGCCATCCGTAAGATGCTTTT
CTGTGACTGGTGAGTACTCAACCAAGTCATTCTGAGAATAGTGTATGCGGCGACCGAGTTGCTCTTGCCC
GGCGTCAATACGGGATAATACCGCGCCACATAGCAGAACTTTAAAAGTGCTCATCATTGGAAAACGTTCT
TCGGGGCGAAAACTCTCAAGGATCTTACCGCTGTTGAGATCCAGTTCGATGTAACCCACTCGTGCACCCA
ACTGATCTTCAGCATCTTTTACTTTCACCAGCGTTTCTGGGTGAGCAAAAACAGGAAGGCAAAATGCCGC
AAAAAAGGGAATAAGGGCGACACGGAAATGTTGAATACTCATACTCTTCCTTTTTCAATATTATTGAAGC
ATTTATCAGGGTTATTGTCTCATGAGCGGATACATATTTGAATGTATTTAGAAAAATAAACAAATAGGGG
TTCCGCGCACATTTCCCCGAAAAGTGCCACCTGACGTCTAAGAAACCATTATTATCATGACATTAACCTA
TAAAAATAGGCGTATCACGAGGCCCTTTCGTCTCGCGCGTTTCGGTGATGACGGTGAAAACCTCTGACAC
ATGCAGCTCCCGGAGACGGTCACAGCTTGTCTGTAAGCGGATGCCGGGAGCAGACAAGCCCGTCAGGGCG
CGTCAGCGGGTGTTGGCGGGTGTCGGGGCTGGCTTAACTATGCGGCATCAGAGCAGATTGTACTGAGAGT
GCACCATATGCGGTGTGAAATACCGCACAGATGCGTAAGGAGAAAATACCGCATCAGGCGCCATTCGCCA
TTCAGGCTGCGCAACTGTTGGGAAGGGCGATCGGTGCGGGCCTCTTCGCTATTACGCCAGCTGGCGAAAG
GGGGATGTGCTGCAAGGCGATTAAGTTGGGTAACGCCAGGGTTTTCCCAGTCACGACGTTGTAAAACGAC
GGCCAGTGAATTCATTTAAATTTTTTTGATTCGGTAATCTCCGAGCAGAAGGAAGAACGAAGGAAGGAGC
ACAGACTTAGATTGGTATATATACGCATATGTGGTGTTGAAGAAACATGAAATTGCCCAGTATTCTTAAC
CCAACTGCACAGAACAAAAACCTGCAGGAAACGAAGATAAAACATGTCCACAAAATCATATACCAGTAGA
GCTGAGACTCATGCAAGTCCGGTTGCATCGAAACTTTTACGTTTAATGGATGAAAAGAAGACCAATTTGT
GTGCTTCTCTTGACGTTCGTTCGACTGATGAGCTATTGAAACTTGTTGAAACGTTGGGTCCATACATTTG
CCTTTTGAAAACACACGTTGATATCTTGGATGATTTCAGTTATGAGGGTACTGTCGTTCCATTGAAAGCA
TTGGCAGAGAAATACAAGTTCTTGATATTTGAGGACAGAAAATTCGCCGATATCGGTAACACAGTCAAAT
TACAATATACATCGGGCGTTTACCGTATCGCAGAATGGTCTGATATCACCAACGCCCACGGGGTTACTGG
TGCTGGTATTGTTGCTGGCTTGAAACAAGGTGCGCAAGAGGTCACCAAAGAACCAAGGGGATTATTGATG
CTTGCTGAATTGTCTTCCAAGGGTTCTCTAGCACACGGTGAATATACTAAGGGTACCGTTGATATTGCAA
AGAGTGATAAAGATTTCGTTATTGGGTTCATTGCTCAGAACGATATGGGAGGAAGAGAAGAAGGGTTTGA
TTGGCTAATCATGACCCCAGGTGTAGGTTTAGACGACAAAGGCGATGCATTGGGTCAGCAGTACAGAACC
GTCGACGAAGTTGTAAGTGGTGGATCAGATATCATCATTGTTGGCAGAGGACTTTTCGCCAAGGGTAGAG
ATCCTAAGGTTGAAGGTGAAAGATACAGAAATGCTGGATGGGAAGCGTACCAAAAGAGAATCAGCGCTCC
CCATTAATTATACAGGAAACTTAATAGAACAAATCACATATTTAATCTAATAGCCACCTGCATTGGCACG
GTGCAACACTCACTTCAACTTCATCTTACAAAAGATCACGTGATCTGTTGTATTGGGATCTCTAGACCTA
ATAACTTCGTATAGCATACATTATACGAAGTTATATTAAGGGTTGCTCGAGCTATGTTGATCTTTTCAGA
ATTTTTCACTATATTAAGATGGGTGCAAAGAAGTGTGATTATTATATTACATCGCTTTCCTATCATACAC
ATATCCATATCTAGTCTTACTTATATGTTGTGAGAGTGTTGATAACCCCAGTATCTTAACCCAAGAAAGC
CTTTCTATGAAACTTGAACTGTACGCTAAACTGCTCATTGCAATATTGAAGTACGGATCAGAAGCCGCCG
AGCGGACGACAGCCCTCCGACGGAATATTCCCCTCCGTGCGTCGCCGTCTTCGTCGGTTGTGTCCCTTAA
CATCGATGTACCTCGCGCCGCCCTGCTCCGAACAATAAGGATTCTACAAGAAATACTTGTTTTTTTATGG
TTATGACAGGAACAAAATAAGCAGCCCACTGACCCCATATACCTTTCAAACTATTGAATCAAATTGGCCA
GCATATGGTAATAGTACAGTTAGGGTTTTCCTTATTCCTGAGACAATTCATCCGCAAAAAATAATGGTTT
TTGGTCTATTAGCAAACATATAAATGCAAAAGTTGCATAGCCACTTTAAATACATTTGCTCCTCCAAGAT
TTTTAATTTCGTTTTGTTTTATTGTCATGGAAATATTAACAACAAGTAGTTAATATACATCTATACTTTA
TCGTCAAGGAAAGAACAAACTATAATGG
