Features (pLannotate 1.2.2; 15 found; start..end, strand, type, name):
     10..720     +  CDS            GFPmut3: GFPmut3 is a basic (constitutively fluorescent) green fluorescent protein published in 1996, derived from Aequorea victoria. It is reported to be a very rapidly-maturing weak dimer.
    736..835     +  CDS            URA3 (fragment): orotidine-5'-phosphate decarboxylase, required for uracil biosynthesis; S. cerevisiae URA3; yeast auxotrophic marker, counterselectable with 5-fluoroorotic acid (5-FOA)
    989..1005    -  protein_bind   lac operator: The lac repressor binds to the lac operator to inhibit transcription in E. coli. This inhibition can be relieved by adding lactose or isopropyl-β-D-thiogalactopyranoside (IPTG). lac repressor encoded by lacI
   1013..1043    -  promoter       lac promoter: promoter for the E. coli lac operon
   1058..1079    -  protein_bind   CAP binding site: CAP binding activates transcription in the presence of cAMP. E. coli catabolite activator protein
   1092..1184    -  CDS            lacI (fragment): lac repressor; lacI; The lac repressor binds to the lac operator to inhibit transcription in E. coli. This inhibition can be relieved by adding lactose or isopropyl-β-D-thiogalactopyranoside (IPTG).
   1367..1955    -  rep_origin     ori: high-copy-number ColE1/pMB1/pBR322/pUC origin of replication
   2126..2986    -  CDS            AmpR: β-lactamase; bla; confers resistance to ampicillin, carbenicillin, and related antibiotics
   2987..3091    -  promoter       AmpR promoter: bla
   3186..3221    +  CDS            rop (fragment): Rop protein, which maintains plasmids at low copy number; rop
   3323..3422    +  misc_feature   bom (fragment): basis of mobility region from pBR322
   3428..3585    -  CDS            lacZα (fragment): LacZα fragment of β-galactosidase; lacZ fragment
   3592..3755    +  promoter       URA3 promoter (fragment): S. cerevisiae URA3
   3758..4543    +  CDS            URA3: PYRF_YEAST - Experimental evidence at protein level: Swiss-Prot protein existence level 1. From Saccharomyces cerevisiae (strain ATCC 204508 / S288c) (Baker's yeast).
   4695..4728    +  protein_bind   loxP: Cre-mediated recombination occurs in the 8-bp core sequence (GCATACAT). Cre recombinase
>Addgene plasmid #104506 | pILGFP4K | addgene full sequence | sequence record 201463 | Addgene NGS Result
ATGGGATCCTCTAAAGGTGAAGAATTATTCACTGGTGTTGTCCCAATTTTGGTTGAATTAGATGGTGATG
TTAATGGTCACAAATTTTCTGTCTCCGGTGAAGGTGAAGGTGATGCTACTTACGGTAAATTGACCTTAAA
ATTTATTTGTACTACTGGTAAATTGCCAGTTCCATGGCCAACCTTAGTCACTACTTTCGGTTATGGTGTT
CAATGTTTTGCGAGATACCCAGATCATATGAAACAACATGACTTTTTCAAGTCTGCCATGCCAGAAGGTT
ATGTTCAAGAAAGAACTATTTTTTTCAAAGATGACGGTAACTACAAGACCAGAGCTGAAGTCAAGTTTGA
AGGTGATACCTTAGTTAATAGAATCGAATTAAAAGGTATTGATTTTAAAGAAGATGGTAACATTTTAGGT
CACAAATTGGAATACAACTATAACTCTCACAATGTTTACATCATGGCTGACAAACAAAAGAATGGTATCA
AAGTTAACTTCAAAATTAGACACAACATTGAAGATGGTTCTGTTCAATTAGCTGACCATTATCAACAAAA
TACTCCAATTGGTGATGGTCCAGTCTTGTTACCAGACAACCATTACTTATCCACTCAATCTGCCTTATCC
AAAGATCCAAACGAAAAGAGAGACCACATGGTCTTGTTAGAATTTGTTACTGCTGCTGGTATTACCCATG
GTATGGATGAATTGTACAAAAGATCTTAAACTAGTAGGACTATTTGCAAAGGGAAGGGATGCTAAGGTAG
AGGGTGAACGTTACAGAAAAGCAGGCTGGGAAGCATATTTGAGAAGATGCGGCCAGCAAAACTAAAAAAC
TGTATTATAAGTAAATGCATGTATACTAAACTCACAAATTAGAGCTTCAATTTAATTATATCAGTTATTA
CCCGGGAATCTCGGTCGTAATGATTTAAATGCATGCAAGCTTGGCGTAATCATGGTCATAGCTGTTTCCT
GTGTGAAATTGTTATCCGCTCACAATTCCACACAACATACGAGCCGGAAGCATAAAGTGTAAAGCCTGGG
GTGCCTAATGAGTGAGCTAACTCACATTAATTGCGTTGCGCTCACTGCCCGCTTTCCAGTCGGGAAACCT
GTCGTGCCAGCTGCATTAATGAATCGGCCAACGCGCGGGGAGAGGCGGTTTGCGTATTGGGCGCTCTTCC
GCTTCCTCGCTCACTGACTCGCTGCGCTCGGTCGTTCGGCTGCGGCGAGCGGTATCAGCTCACTCAAAGG
CGGTAATACGGTTATCCACAGAATCAGGGGATAACGCAGGAAAGAACATGTGAGCAAAAGGCCAGCAAAA
GGCCAGGAACCGTAAAAAGGCCGCGTTGCTGGCGTTTTTCCATAGGCTCCGCCCCCCTGACGAGCATCAC
AAAAATCGACGCTCAAGTCAGAGGTGGCGAAACCCGACAGGACTATAAAGATACCAGGCGTTTCCCCCTG
GAAGCTCCCTCGTGCGCTCTCCTGTTCCGACCCTGCCGCTTACCGGATACCTGTCCGCCTTTCTCCCTTC
GGGAAGCGTGGCGCTTTCTCATAGCTCACGCTGTAGGTATCTCAGTTCGGTGTAGGTCGTTCGCTCCAAG
CTGGGCTGTGTGCACGAACCCCCCGTTCAGCCCGACCGCTGCGCCTTATCCGGTAACTATCGTCTTGAGT
CCAACCCGGTAAGACACGACTTATCGCCACTGGCAGCAGCCACTGGTAACAGGATTAGCAGAGCGAGGTA
TGTAGGCGGTGCTACAGAGTTCTTGAAGTGGTGGCCTAACTACGGCTACACTAGAAGAACAGTATTTGGT
ATCTGCGCTCTGCTGAAGCCAGTTACCTTCGGAAAAAGAGTTGGTAGCTCTTGATCCGGCAAACAAACCA
CCGCTGGTAGCGGTGGTTTTTTTGTTTGCAAGCAGCAGATTACGCGCAGAAAAAAAGGATCTCAAGAAGA
TCCTTTGATCTTTTCTACGGGGTCTGACGCTCAGTGGAACGAAAACTCACGTTAAGGGATTTTGGTCATG
AGATTATCAAAAAGGATCTTCACCTAGATCCTTTTAAATTAAAAATGAAGTTTTAAATCAATCTAAAGTA
TATATGAGTAAACTTGGTCTGACAGTTACCAATGCTTAATCAGTGAGGCACCTATCTCAGCGATCTGTCT
ATTTCGTTCATCCATAGTTGCCTGACTCCCCGTCGTGTAGATAACTACGATACGGGAGGGCTTACCATCT
GGCCCCAGTGCTGCAATGATACCGCGAGACCCACGCTCACCGGCTCCAGATTTATCAGCAATAAACCAGC
CAGCCGGAAGGGCCGAGCGCAGAAGTGGTCCTGCAACTTTATCCGCCTCCATCCAGTCTATTAATTGTTG
CCGGGAAGCTAGAGTAAGTAGTTCGCCAGTTAATAGTTTGCGCAACGTTGTTGCCATTGCTACAGGCATC
GTGGTGTCACGCTCGTCGTTTGGTATGGCTTCATTCAGCTCCGGTTCCCAACGATCAAGGCGAGTTACAT
GATCCCCCATGTTGTGCAAAAAAGCGGTTAGCTCCTTCGGTCCTCCGATCGTTGTCAGAAGTAAGTTGGC
CGCAGTGTTATCACTCATGGTTATGGCAGCACTGCATAATTCTCTTACTGTCATGCCATCCGTAAGATGC
TTTTCTGTGACTGGTGAGTACTCAACCAAGTCATTCTGAGAATAGTGTATGCGGCGACCGAGTTGCTCTT
GCCCGGCGTCAATACGGGATAATACCGCGCCACATAGCAGAACTTTAAAAGTGCTCATCATTGGAAAACG
TTCTTCGGGGCGAAAACTCTCAAGGATCTTACCGCTGTTGAGATCCAGTTCGATGTAACCCACTCGTGCA
CCCAACTGATCTTCAGCATCTTTTACTTTCACCAGCGTTTCTGGGTGAGCAAAAACAGGAAGGCAAAATG
CCGCAAAAAAGGGAATAAGGGCGACACGGAAATGTTGAATACTCATACTCTTCCTTTTTCAATATTATTG
AAGCATTTATCAGGGTTATTGTCTCATGAGCGGATACATATTTGAATGTATTTAGAAAAATAAACAAATA
GGGGTTCCGCGCACATTTCCCCGAAAAGTGCCACCTGACGTCTAAGAAACCATTATTATCATGACATTAA
CCTATAAAAATAGGCGTATCACGAGGCCCTTTCGTCTCGCGCGTTTCGGTGATGACGGTGAAAACCTCTG
ACACATGCAGCTCCCGGAGACGGTCACAGCTTGTCTGTAAGCGGATGCCGGGAGCAGACAAGCCCGTCAG
GGCGCGTCAGCGGGTGTTGGCGGGTGTCGGGGCTGGCTTAACTATGCGGCATCAGAGCAGATTGTACTGA
GAGTGCACCATATGCGGTGTGAAATACCGCACAGATGCGTAAGGAGAAAATACCGCATCAGGCGCCATTC
GCCATTCAGGCTGCGCAACTGTTGGGAAGGGCGATCGGTGCGGGCCTCTTCGCTATTACGCCAGCTGGCG
AAAGGGGGATGTGCTGCAAGGCGATTAAGTTGGGTAACGCCAGGGTTTTCCCAGTCACGACGTTGTAAAA
CGACGGCCAGTGAATTCATTTAAATTTTTTTGATTCGGTAATCTCCGAACAGAAGGAAGAACGAAGGAAG
GAGCACAGACTTAGATTGGTATATATACGCATATGTAGTGTTGAAGAAACATGAAATTGCCCAGTATTCT
TAACCCAACTGCACAGAACAAAAACCTGCAGGAAACGAAGATAAAACATGTCCACAAAATCATATACCAG
TAGAGCTGAGACTCATGCAAGTCCGGTTGCATCGAAACTTTTACGTTTAATGGATGAAAAGAAGACCAAT
TTGTGTGCTTCTCTTGACGTTCGTTCGACTGATGAGCTATTGAAACTTGTTGAAACGTTGGGTCCATACA
TTTGCCTTTTGAAAACACACGTTGATATCTTGGATGATTTCAGTTATGAGGGTACTGTCGTTCCATTGAA
AGCATTGGCAGAGAAATACAAGTTCTTGATATTTGAGGACAGAAAATTCGCCGATATCGGTAACACAGTC
AAATTACAATATACATCGGGCGTTTACCGTATCGCAGAATGGTCTGATATCACCAACGCCCACGGGGTTA
CTGGTGCTGGTATTGTTGCTGGCTTGAAACAAGGTGCGCAAGAGGTCACCAAAGAACCAAGGGGATTATT
GATGCTTGCTGAATTGTCTTCCAAGGGTTCTCTAGCACACGGTGAATATACTAAGGGTACCGTTGATATT
GCAAAGAGTGATAAAGATTTCGTTATTGGGTTCATTGCTCAGAACGATATGGGAGGAAGAGAAGAAGGGT
TTGATTGGCTAATCATGACCCCAGGTGTAGGTTTAGACGACAAAGGCGATGCATTGGGTCAGCAGTACAG
AACCGTCGACGAAGTTGTAAGTGGTGGATCAGATATCATCATTGTTGGCAGAGGACTTTTCGCCAAGGGT
AGAGATCCTAAGGTTGAAGGTGAAAGATACAGAAATGCTGGATGGGAAGCGTACCAAAAGAGAATCAGCG
CTCCCCATTAATTATACAGGAAACTTAATAGAACAAATCACATATTTAATCTAATAGCCACCTGCATTGG
CACGGTGCAACACTACTTCAACTTCATCTTACAAAAAGATCACGTGATCTGTTGTATTGGGATCTCTAGA
CCTAATAACTTCGTATAGCATACATTATACGAAGTTATATTAAGGGTTGCTCGAGCTATGTTGATCTTTT
CAGAATTTTTCACTATATTAAGATGGGTGCAAAGAAGTGTGATTATTATATTACATCGCTTTCCTATCAT
ACACATATCCATATCTAGTCTTACTTATATGTTGTGAGAGTGTTGATAACCCCAGTATCTTAACCCAAGA
AAGCCTTTCTATGAAACTTGAACTGTACGCTAAACTGCTCATTGCAATATTGAAGTACGGATCAGAAGCC
GCCGAGCGGACGACAGCCCTCCGACGGAATATTCCCCTCCGTGCGTCGCCGTCTTCGTCGGTTGTGTCCC
TTAACATCGATGTACCTCGCGCCGCCCTGCTCCGAACAATAAGGATTCTACAAGAAATACTTGTTTTTTT
ATGGTTATGACAGGAACAAAATAAGCAGCCCACTGACCCCATATACCTTTCAAACTATTGAATCAAATTG
GCCAGCATATGGTAATAGTACAGTTAGGGTTTTCCTTATTCCTGAGACAATTCATCCGCAAAAAATAATG
GTTTTTGGTCTATTAGCAAACATATAAATGCAAAAGTTGCATAGCCACTTTAAATACATTTGCTCCTCCA
AGATTTTTAATTTCGTTTTGTTTTATTGTCATGGAAATATTAACAACAAGTAGTTAATATACATCTATAC
TTTATCGTCAAGGAAAGAACAAACTATA
